>Addgene plasmid #36966 | NC11 pCDNA3.1 VENUS WTX K292N | addgene partial sequence | sequence record 65516 | hWTX-F 5'-gggccaaaagtttctccaac-3'
ATGGCCTGTAAGATCCAGAAAAACCCATGGAGGCCTGTGCCTCAGCACATGTGCAACCCAAGCCTGCCCC
TGAAGCCAGTAGCCTAGAGGAGCCCCATAGCCCAGAAACAGGGGAGAATGTAGTAGCAGGAGAGGTAAAC
CCACCCAATGGCCCTGTGGGGGACCCACTGAGCCTCTTGTTTGGGGATGTGACATCCCTGAAAAGCTTTG
ATTCATTGACAGGTTGTGGTGACATAATAGCAGAACAGGACATGGACAGTATGACAGACAGCATGGCCTC
TGGGGGCCAGAGAGCAAACCGAGATGGGACCAAGCGAAGTTCCTGCCTGGTGACCTACCAAGGAGGTGGG
GAGGAGATGGCCTTGCCAGATGATGATGACGAGGAGGAAGAAGAGGAAGAAGAGGTGGAATTAGAGGAGG
AAGAAGAGGAGGTTAAGGAGGAGGAAGAAGATGATGACTTAGAATATCTGTGGGAAACTGCCCAAATGTA
TCCACGGCCCAATATGAACCTGGGCTACCATCCCACCACATCCCCAGGCCACCACGGCTACATGCTCCTT
GACCCAGTTAGGTCTTATCCTGGCCTAGCCCCTGGGGAACTTTTGACTCCTCAGAGTGACCAGCAAGAAT
CCGCCCCCAATAGTGATGAAGGTTATTATGACTCCACCACACCTGGATTTGAGGATGATTCAGGTGAGGC
CCTGGGGCTTGTCCGCAGGGATTGTCTACCCCGAGACAGCTACAGTGGAGATGCCCTATATGAGTTCTAT
GAGCCAGATGACAGCCTTGAGAACTCTCCACCTGGAGAT
