>Addgene plasmid #36966 | NC11 pCDNA3.1 VENUS WTX K292N | addgene partial sequence | sequence record 65517 | BGH-rev 5'-TAGAAGGCACAGTCGAGG-3'
CGCCTACCAGGTCCCACACGCCTGAGTCACTTGGCGTTTGTCTTCAGTACCTGGGCATCTTATGCTGGAA
AAGAGGTTCCCATTGCTGGTGAACTCTACCAGGGCCTGTGAGAAACTCACAGTGGCATTCCCTTCCTTCT
CAACCTCCTCTTCCTCTGGATCTTCAGGGGGTGAATAAGTAGGGTAGGCCCTCCTGGGAGATCCTCCAAA
ATTTGCTTCTTGCATGTCTGGCTCAAACATGGCATCACTCTGGAAGAGCTGCATCAGGCAGGTACTTTGA
TCTTTCTTGGAGCAGGTTCCTTCATAACGCTTCTCCAGAGGACGGAAGTCCCTCCAGTCTGGCTCGCTGC
TTGCAGTGGTGGGGAAAGCTGAGGTAATTCCCCGGTGGGAAATCTGAGAGGTCCCTGATACCCCTGCTGC
CAGGCCCATCACTGATGGGCCTAAGGGCCTCATCTGATACTCTAAGACGGGCTTCTCCTGCCGGGCCTGG
GTCTCTCGGACTTGAGTCTCTCTACAACGAACCTCTCGGGCCTGGGCTTCTCGGGTTCTGGCCTCCCTGC
CATGAGCTTCCCAAGTGTGGGCCTCCCTGGCATAGGCTTCCCTGCCATAAGCCTCTCGAGTATAGGCCTC
CCTGGCGTGGGCCTCCCTGGCATGAGCTTCTCGGGCACGTGCCTCCTGGGC
