>Addgene plasmid #36966 | NC11 pCDNA3.1 VENUS WTX K292N | addgene partial sequence | sequence record 65518 | EGFP-C 5'-CATGGTCCTGCTGGAGTTCGTG-3'
GCGCCTATGGAGACCCAAAAGGATGAAGCTGCTCAGGCCAAGGGAGCTGCAGCCTCTGGGAGTACCCGTG
AACAAACAGCAGAAAAAGGAGCCAAGAACAAGGCAGCTGAGGCGACAGAAGGACCAACCTCAGAGCCATC
CTCATCCGGCCCAGGTAGGCTGAAGAAAACTGCCATGAAACTCTTTGGTGGCAAGAAGGGTATCTGTACT
CTGCCTAGTTTCTTTGGAGGGGGACGGAGCAAAGGTTCTGGGAAAGGCAGCTCCAAGAAAGGTCTCAGCA
AGAGCAAGACCCACGATGGCCTGAGTGAAGCAGCCCATGGCCCTGAAGATGTTGTCAGTGAAGGAACTGG
CTTCTCCCTGCCTTTGCCTGAGTTACCCTGCCAATTTCCCAGCTCTCAGAGTGCCCATGGGGCTTTGGAG
ACAGGCTCCAGATGTAAGACATCTGTGGCTGGAGCCACAGAGAAAGCTGTGGCTGAGAAGTTTCCCTCTA
TGCCCAAGCCAAAGAAAGGCCTAAAAGGCTTTTTTAGCAGTATCCGCCGTCACCGGAAGAGCAAGGTCAC
TGGGGCTGAGCAAAGTGAGCCAGGGGCCAAGGGGCCTGAGAGGGTCAGAGCCAGGCCTCATGAGCACGTG
AGCTCAGCCCCTCAGGTGCCCTGCTTTGAGGAGACCTTCCAAGCCCCTAGAAAGGAAAATGCTAACCCCC
AAGATGCCCCTGGGCCAAAAGTTTCTCCAACACCAGAACCTTCTCCACCAGCTACTGAGAAAATGGCCTG
