[The description below was written by a language model from this plasmid's Addgene catalogue record.]
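Description:
NC11 pCDNA3.1 VENUS WTX K292N is a mammalian expression plasmid built on a pcDNA3.1 backbone that has been modified to carry the coding sequence for Venus, a yellow fluorescent protein variant. The backbone without insert is listed at about 6.1 kb. It is propagated in E. coli as a high-copy plasmid under ampicillin selection, and it carries a neomycin resistance marker so that transfected mammalian cells can be selected with G418, for example to derive stable lines.

The insert, about 2.4 kb, encodes human WTX (Wilms tumor gene on the X chromosome, also known as AMER1 or FAM123B) bearing the point mutation K292N. It was cloned between AscI and NotI sites, both of which remain intact, placing it downstream of and in frame with Venus so that the protein is produced with an N-terminal Venus tag. Expression is driven by the CMV promoter, a strong constitutive promoter in most mammalian cell lines. The use of a BGH reverse sequencing primer is consistent with the bovine growth hormone polyadenylation signal normally found in pcDNA3.1, although no feature table is provided to confirm the individual elements.

The Venus fusion allows the mutant protein to be visualised by fluorescence microscopy and detected or pulled down with GFP-family antibodies. The associated study concerns WTX inhibiting NRF2 degradation by competing for binding to KEAP1, so this construct is presumably a point-mutant counterpart to wild-type WTX in that work. The record does not state the specific functional consequence of the K292N substitution.
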