Addgene plasmid #36966: NC11 pCDNA3.1 VENUS WTX K292N
Depositing lab: Randall Moon. Depositing organization: University of Washington. Publication: Wilms tumor gene on X chromosome (WTX) inhibits degradation of NRF2 protein through competitive binding to KEAP1 protein. Camp ND, James RG, Dawson DW, Yan F, Davison JM, Houck SA, Tang X, Zheng N, Major MB, Moon RT. J Biol Chem. 2012 Feb 24;287(9):6539-50. Epub 2012 Jan 3. 10.1074/jbc.M111.316471 PubMed 22215675.
Backbone
  Vector backbone: pcDNA3.1 (with Venus added)
  Backbone manufacturer: Invitrogen
  Backbone size w/o insert (bp): 6100
  Vector type: Mammalian Expression
  Selectable markers: Neomycin (select with G418)
Growth in bacteria
  Bacterial resistance: Ampicillin, 100 μg/mL
  Growth temperature: 37°C
  Growth strain: DH5alpha
  Copy number: High Copy
Gene/Insert
  Gene/Insert name: WTX K292N (alt name: Wilms tumor gene on the X chromosome)
  Species: H. sapiens (human)
  Insert size (bp): 2400
  Mutation: K292N
  Entrez Gene: AMER1 (a.k.a. FAM123B, OSCS, WTX)
  Promoter: CMV
  Tag / fusion protein: Venus (N terminal on backbone)
  Cloning method: Restriction Enzyme; 5′ cloning site AscI (not destroyed); 3′ cloning site NotI (not destroyed)
  Sequencing primers: 5′ EGFP C; 3′ BGH rev
Terms and licenses: Academic/Nonprofit Terms; Industry Terms: Not Available to Industry
How to cite: NC11 pCDNA3.1 VENUS WTX K292N was a gift from Randall Moon (Addgene plasmid # 36966 ; http://n2t.net/addgene:36966 ; RRID:Addgene_36966)
